>Addgene plasmid #83921 | pACYC-Skp-TF | depositor full sequence | sequence record 160361 | pACYC-Skp-TF sequence 5608 bps
GGGGAATTGTGAGCGGATAACAATTCCCCTGTAGAAATAATTTTGTTTAACTTTAATAAGGAGATATACC
ATGGCTGACAAAATTGCAATCGTCAACATGGGCAGCCTGTTCCAGCAGGTAGCGCAGAAAACCGGTGTTT
CTAACACGCTGGAAAATGAGTTCAAAGGCCGTGCCAGCGAACTGCAGCGTATGGAAACCGATCTGCAGGC
TAAAATGAAAAAGCTGCAGTCCATGAAAGCGGGCAGCGATCGCACTAAGCTGGAAAAAGACGTGATGGCT
CAGCGCCAGACTTTTGCTCAGAAAGCGCAGGCTTTTGAGCAGGATCGCGCACGTCGTTCCAACGAAGAAC
GCGGCAAACTGGTTACTCGTATCCAGACTGCTGTGAAATCCGTTGCCAACAGCCAGGATATCGATCTGGT
TGTTGATGCAAACGCCGTTGCTTACAACAGCAGCGATGTAAAAGACATCACTGCCGACGTACTGAAACAG
GTTAAATAAGCTTGCGGCCGCATAATGCTTAAGTCGAACAGAAAGTAATCGTATTGTACACGGCCGCATA
ATCGAAATTAATACGACTCACTATAGGGGAATTGTGAGCGGATAACAATTCCCCATCTTAGTATATTAGT
TAAGTATAAGAAGGAGATATACATATGCAAGTTTCAGTTGAAACCACTCAAGGCCTTGGCCGCCGTGTAA
CGATTACTGTCGCTGCTGACAGCATCGAGACCGCTGTTAAAAGCGAGCTGGTCAACGTTGCGAAAAAAGT
ACGTATTGACGGCTTCCGCAAAGGCAAAGTGCCAATGAATATCGTTGCTCAGCGTTATGGCGCGTCTGTA
CGCCAGGACGTTCTGGGTGACCTGATGAGCCGTAACTTCATTGACGCCATCATTAAAGAAAAAATCAATC
CGGCTGGCGCACCGACTTATGTTCCGGGCGAATACAAGCTGGGTGAAGACTTCACTTACTCTGTAGAGTT
TGAAGTTTATCCGGAAGTTGAACTGCAGGGTCTGGAAGCGATCGAAGTTGAAAAACCGATCGTTGAAGTG
ACCGACGCTGACGTTGACGGCATGCTGGATACTCTGCGTAAACAGCAGGCGACCTGGAAAGAAAAAGACG
GCGCTGTTGAAGCAGAAGACCGCGTAACCATCGACTTCACCGGTTCTGTAGACGGCGAAGAGTTCGAAGG
CGGTAAAGCGTCTGATTTCGTACTGGCGATGGGCCAGGGTCGTATGATCCCGGGCTTTGAAGACGGTATC
AAAGGCCACAAAGCTGGCGAAGAGTTCACCATCGACGTGACCTTCCCGGAAGAATACCACGCAGAAAGCC
TGAAAGGTAAAGCAGCGAAATTCGCTATCAACCTGAAGAAAGTTGAAGAGCGTGAACTGCCGGAACTGAC
TGCAGAATTCATCAAACGTTTCGGCGTTGAAGATGGTTCCGTAGAAGGTCTGCGCGCTGAAGTGCGTAAA
AACATGGAGCGCGAGCTGAAGAGCGCCATCCGTAACCGCGTTAAGTCTCAGGCGATCGAAGGTCTGGTAA
AAGCTAACGACATCGACGTACCGGCTGCGCTGATCGACAGCGAAATCGACGTTCTGCGTCGCCAGGCTGC
ACAGCGTTTCGGTGGCAACGAAAAACAAGCTCTGGAACTGCCGCGCGAACTGTTCGAAGAACAGGCTAAA
CGCCGCGTAGTTGTTGGCCTGCTGCTGGGCGAAGTTATCCGCACCAACGAGCTGAAAGCTGACGAGGAGC
GCGTGAAAGGCCTGATCGAAGAGATGGCTTCTGCGTACGAAGATCCGAAAGAAGTTATCGAGTTCTACAG
CAAAAACAAAGAACTGATGGACAACATGCGCAATGTTGCTCTGGAAGAACAGGCTGTTGAAGCTGTACTG
GCGAAAGCGAAAGTGACTGAAAAAGAAACCACTTTCAACGAGCTGATGAACCAGCAGGCGTAACTCGAGT
CTGGTAAAGAAACCGCTGCTGCGAAATTTGAACGCCAGCACATGGACTCGTCTACTAGCGCAGCTTAATT
AACCTAGGCTGCTGCCACCGCTGAGCAATAACTAGCATAACCCCTTGGGGCCTCTAAACGGGTCTTGAGG
GGTTTTTTGCTGAAACCTCAGGCATTTGAGAAGCACACGGTCACACTGCTTCCGGTAGTCAATAAACCGG
TAAACCAGCAATAGACATAAGCGGCTATTTAACGACCCTGCCCTGAACCGACGACCGGGTCGAATTTGCT
TTCGAATTTCTGCCATTCATCCGCTTATTATCACTTATTCAGGCGTAGCACCAGGCGTTTAAGGGCACCA
ATAACTGCCTTAAAAAAATTACGCCCCGCCCTGCCACTCATCGCAGTACTGTTGTAATTCATTAAGCATT
CTGCCGACATGGAAGCCATCACAGACGGCATGATGAACCTGAATCGCCAGCGGCATCAGCACCTTGTCGC
CTTGCGTATAATATTTGCCCATAGTGAAAACGGGGGCGAAGAAGTTGTCCATATTGGCCACGTTTAAATC
AAAACTGGTGAAACTCACCCAGGGATTGGCTGAGACGAAAAACATATTCTCAATAAACCCTTTAGGGAAA
TAGGCCAGGTTTTCACCGTAACACGCCACATCTTGCGAATATATGTGTAGAAACTGCCGGAAATCGTCGT
GGTATTCACTCCAGAGCGATGAAAACGTTTCAGTTTGCTCATGGAAAACGGTGTAACAAGGGTGAACACT
ATCCCATATCACCAGCTCACCGTCTTTCATTGCCATACGGAACTCCGGATGAGCATTCATCAGGCGGGCA
AGAATGTGAATAAAGGCCGGATAAAACTTGTGCTTATTTTTCTTTACGGTCTTTAAAAAGGCCGTAATAT
CCAGCTGAACGGTCTGGTTATAGGTACATTGAGCAACTGACTGAAATGCCTCAAAATGTTCTTTACGATG
CCATTGGGATATATCAACGGTGGTATATCCAGTGATTTTTTTCTCCATTTTAGCTTCCTTAGCTCCTGAA
AATCTCGATAACTCAAAAAATACGCCCGGTAGTGATCTTATTTCATTATGGTGAAAGTTGGAACCTCTTA
CGTGCCGATCAACGTCTCATTTTCGCCAAAAGTTGGCCCAGGGCTTCCCGGTATCAACAGGGACACCAGG
ATTTATTTATTCTGCGAAGTGATCTTCCGTCACAGGTATTTATTCGGCGCAAAGTGCGTCGGGTGATGCT
GCCAACTTACTGATTTAGTGTATGATGGTGTTTTTGAGGTGCTCCAGTGGCTTCTGTTTCTATCAGCTGT
CCCTCCTGTTCAGCTACTGACGGGGTGGTGCGTAACGGCAAAAGCACCGCCGGACATCAGCGCTAGCGGA
GTGTATACTGGCTTACTATGTTGGCACTGATGAGGGTGTCAGTGAAGTGCTTCATGTGGCAGGAGAAAAA
AGGCTGCACCGGTGCGTCAGCAGAATATGTGATACAGGATATATTCCGCTTCCTCGCTCACTGACTCGCT
ACGCTCGGTCGTTCGACTGCGGCGAGCGGAAATGGCTTACGAACGGGGCGGAGATTTCCTGGAAGATGCC
AGGAAGATACTTAACAGGGAAGTGAGAGGGCCGCGGCAAAGCCGTTTTTCCATAGGCTCCGCCCCCCTGA
CAAGCATCACGAAATCTGACGCTCAAATCAGTGGTGGCGAAACCCGACAGGACTATAAAGATACCAGGCG
TTTCCCCTGGCGGCTCCCTCGTGCGCTCTCCTGTTCCTGCCTTTCGGTTTACCGGTGTCATTCCGCTGTT
ATGGCCGCGTTTGTCTCATTCCACGCCTGACACTCAGTTCCGGGTAGGCAGTTCGCTCCAAGCTGGACTG
TATGCACGAACCCCCCGTTCAGTCCGACCGCTGCGCCTTATCCGGTAACTATCGTCTTGAGTCCAACCCG
GAAAGACATGCAAAAGCACCACTGGCAGCAGCCACTGGTAATTGATTTAGAGGAGTTAGTCTTGAAGTCA
TGCGCCGGTTAAGGCTAAACTGAAAGGACAAGTTTTGGTGACTGCGCTCCTCCAAGCCAGTTACCTCGGT
TCAAAGAGTTGGTAGCTCAGAGAACCTTCGAAAAACCGCCCTGCAAGGCGGTTTTTTCGTTTTCAGAGCA
AGAGATTACGCGCAGACCAAAACGATCTCAAGAAGATCATCTTATTAATCAGATAAAATATTTCTAGATT
TCAGTGCAATTTATCTCTTCAAATGTAGCACCTGAAGTCAGCCCCATACGATATAAGTTGTAATTCTCAT
GTTAGTCATGCCCCGCGCCCACCGGAAGGAGCTGACTGGGTTGAAGGCTCTCAAGGGCATCGGTCGAGAT
CCCGGTGCCTAATGAGTGAGCTAACTTACATTAATTGCGTTGCGCTCACTGCCCGCTTTCCAGTCGGGAA
ACCTGTCGTGCCAGCTGCATTAATGAATCGGCCAACGCGCGGGGAGAGGCGGTTTGCGTATTGGGCGCCA
GGGTGGTTTTTCTTTTCACCAGTGAGACGGGCAACAGCTGATTGCCCTTCACCGCCTGGCCCTGAGAGAG
TTGCAGCAAGCGGTCCACGCTGGTTTGCCCCAGCAGGCGAAAATCCTGTTTGATGGTGGTTAACGGCGGG
ATATAACATGAGCTGTCTTCGGTATCGTCGTATCCCACTACCGAGATGTCCGCACCAACGCGCAGCCCGG
ACTCGGTAATGGCGCGCATTGCGCCCAGCGCCATCTGATCGTTGGCAACCAGCATCGCAGTGGGAACGAT
GCCCTCATTCAGCATTTGCATGGTTTGTTGAAAACCGGACATGGCACTCCAGTCGCCTTCCCGTTCCGCT
ATCGGCTGAATTTGATTGCGAGTGAGATATTTATGCCAGCCAGCCAGACGCAGACGCGCCGAGACAGAAC
TTAATGGGCCCGCTAACAGCGCGATTTGCTGGTGACCCAATGCGACCAGATGCTCCACGCCCAGTCGCGT
ACCGTCTTCATGGGAGAAAATAATACTGTTGATGGGTGTCTGGTCAGAGACATCAAGAAATAACGCCGGA
ACATTAGTGCAGGCAGCTTCCACAGCAATGGCATCCTGGTCATCCAGCGGATAGTTAATGATCAGCCCAC
TGACGCGTTGCGCGAGAAGATTGTGCACCGCCGCTTTACAGGCTTCGACGCCGCTTCGTTCTACCATCGA
CACCACCACGCTGGCACCCAGTTGATCGGCGCGAGATTTAATCGCCGCGACAATTTGCGACGGCGCGTGC
AGGGCCAGACTGGAGGTGGCAACGCCAATCAGCAACGACTGTTTGCCCGCCAGTTGTTGTGCCACGCGGT
TGGGAATGTAATTCAGCTCCGCCATCGCCGCTTCCACTTTTTCCCGCGTTTTCGCAGAAACGTGGCTGGC
CTGGTTCACCACGCGGGAAACGGTCTGATAAGAGACACCGGCATACTCTGCGACATCGTATAACGTTACT
GGTTTCACATTCACCACCCTGAATTGACTCTCTTCCGGGCGCTATCATGCCATACCGCGAAAGGTTTTGC
GCCATTCGATGGTGTCCGGGATCTCGACGCTCTCCCTTATGCGACTCCTGCATTAGGAAATTAATACGAC
TCACTATA
Features (pLannotate 1.2.2; 20 found; start..end, strand, type, name):
      3..27      +  protein_bind   lac operator: The lac repressor binds to the lac operator to inhibit transcription in E. coli. This inhibition can be relieved by adding lactose or isopropyl-β-D-thiogalactopyranoside (IPTG). lac repressor encoded by lacI
     42..64      +  RBS            RBS: efficient ribosome binding site from bacteriophage T7 gene 10 (Olins and Rangwala, 1989)
     74..496     +  CDS            skp (fragment): SKP_ECOLI - Also known as hlpA, ompH. Experimental evidence at protein level: Swiss-Prot protein existence level 1. Molecular chaperone that interacts specifically with outer membrane proteins, thus maintaining the solubility of early folding intermediates during passage through the periplasm. Required for the efficient release of OmpA from the inner membrane, the maintenance of its solubility in the periplasm, and, in association with lipopolysaccharide (LPS), for the efficient folding and insertion of OmpA into the outer membrane. From Escherichia coli (strain K12).
    569..587     +  promoter       T7 promoter: promoter for bacteriophage T7 RNA polymerase
    588..612     +  protein_bind   lac operator: The lac repressor binds to the lac operator to inhibit transcription in E. coli. This inhibition can be relieved by adding lactose or isopropyl-β-D-thiogalactopyranoside (IPTG). lac repressor encoded by lacI
    655..1953    +  CDS            Trigger Factor: ribosome-associated chaperone from E. coli (Hoffmann et al., 2010)
   1966..2007    +  CDS            S-Tag (fragment): affinity and epitope tag derived from pancreatic ribonuclease A
   2037..2054    +  CDS            SET1 (fragment): solubility-enhancement tag derived from T7 phage gene 10B
   2062..2109    +  terminator     T7 terminator: transcription terminator for bacteriophage T7 RNA polymerase
   2332..2988    -  CDS            cat: CAT_ECOLX - Experimental evidence at protein level: Swiss-Prot protein existence level 1. This enzyme is an effector of chloramphenicol resistance in bacteria. From Escherichia coli. This protein is used as a marker in many commonly used cloning vectors, such as pACYC184.
   2989..3091    -  promoter       cat promoter: promoter of the E. coli cat gene encoding chloramphenicol acetyltransferase
   3212..3355    +  mobile_element IS1 (fragment): prokaryotic transposable element IS1
   3474..3529    -  rep_origin     RSF ori (fragment): Plasmids containing the RSF 1030 origin of replication can be propagated in E. coli cells that contain additional plasmids with compatible origins.
   3617..4161    -  rep_origin     p15A ori: Plasmids containing the medium-copy-number p15A origin of replication can be propagated in E. coli cells that contain a second plasmid with the ColE1 origin.
   4273..4337    -  CDS            TcR (fragment): tetracycline efflux protein; tet; confers resistance to tetracycline
   4352..4373    -  protein_bind   CAP binding site: CAP binding activates transcription in the presence of cAMP. E. coli catabolite activator protein
   4386..5468    -  CDS            lacI: lac repressor; lacI; The lac repressor binds to the lac operator to inhibit transcription in E. coli. This inhibition can be relieved by adding lactose or isopropyl-β-D-thiogalactopyranoside (IPTG).
   5469..5546    -  promoter       lacI promoter: lacI
   5554..5589    -  CDS            TcR (fragment): tetracycline efflux protein; tet; confers resistance to tetracycline
   5592..2       +  promoter       T7 promoter (across the origin): promoter for bacteriophage T7 RNA polymerase
