[The description below was written by a language model from this plasmid's Addgene catalogue record and pLannotate feature annotations shown in this document.]
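Description:
pACYC-Skp-TF is a 5,608 bp bacterial expression plasmid built on the pACYCDuet-1 backbone for co-expressing two E. coli protein-folding chaperones, Skp and Trigger Factor, in the cytoplasm. It replicates from the medium-copy p15A origin and is selected with chloramphenicol through the cat gene and its native promoter. Because p15A is compatible with ColE1-type origins, the plasmid can be maintained alongside a second expression vector that carries a target protein. The short annotations for an RSF origin, IS1 and the tetracycline resistance gene are partial matches to backbone remnants and are not functional elements.

The payload follows the Duet two-cassette layout. Each open reading frame has its own T7 promoter followed by a lac operator, and the plasmid-borne lacI gene supplies repressor. Expression therefore requires a host providing T7 RNA polymerase and is induced with IPTG. Skp sits in the first cloning site between NcoI and HindIII, downstream of the T7 gene 10 ribosome binding site. It is annotated as a fragment of the native protein, which fits the stated cytoplasmic localisation, since Skp is normally a periplasmic chaperone; the likely explanation is removal of its export signal, though the record does not say so explicitly. Trigger Factor, the ribosome-associated chaperone, occupies the second site between NdeI and XhoI. A single T7 terminator follows the second cassette. The partial S-Tag and SET1 matches downstream of Trigger Factor are probably vector sequence, and the record does not indicate whether either is fused to the chaperone.

The associated work concerns engineering E. coli for soluble expression and single-step purification of active human lysozyme. This suggests the plasmid is used as a helper that supplies chaperones to improve the solubility of difficult recombinant proteins.
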