Addgene plasmid #83921: pACYC-Skp-TF
Purpose: Co-expresses cytoplasmic copies of the Skp and Trigger Factor protein folding chaperones.
Depositing lab: Karl Griswold. Depositing organization: Dartmouth College and Medical School. Publication: Engineering Escherichia coli for soluble expression and single step purification of active human lysozyme. Lamppa JW, Tanyos SA, Griswold KE. J Biotechnol. 2013 Mar 10;164(1):1-8. doi: 10.1016/j.jbiotec.2012.11.007. Epub 2012 Dec 7. PubMed 23220215.
Backbone
  Vector backbone: pACYCDuet-1
  Backbone manufacturer: EMD Millipore
  Total vector size (bp): 5608
  Vector type: Bacterial Expression
Growth in bacteria
  Bacterial resistance: Chloramphenicol, 25 μg/mL
  Growth temperature: 37°C
  Growth strain: DH5alpha
  Copy number: Unknown
Gene/Insert 1
  Gene/Insert name: Skp
  Species: E. coli
  Promoter: T7
  Cloning method: Restriction Enzyme; 5′ cloning site NcoI (not destroyed); 3′ cloning site HindIII (not destroyed)
  Sequencing primers: 5′ ggatctcgacgctctccct; 3′ gattatgcggccgtgtacaa
Gene/Insert 2
  Gene/Insert name: Trigger Factor
  Species: E. coli
  Promoter: T7
  Cloning method: Restriction Enzyme; 5′ cloning site NdeI (not destroyed); 3′ cloning site XhoI (not destroyed)
  Sequencing primers: 5′ ttgtacacggccgcataatc; 3′ gctagttattgctcagcgg
Terms and licenses: Academic/Nonprofit Terms; Industry Terms: Not Available to Industry
How to cite: pACYC-Skp-TF was a gift from Karl Griswold (Addgene plasmid # 83921 ; http://n2t.net/addgene:83921 ; RRID:Addgene_83921)
