>Addgene plasmid #83921 | pACYC-Skp-TF | addgene partial sequence | sequence record 163175 | DuetUP2 5'-GATTATGCGGCCGTGTACAA-3'
TAGCATTATGCGGCCGCAAGCTTATTTAACCTGTTTCAGTACGTCGGCAGTGATGTCTTTTACATCGCTG
CTGTTGTAAGCAACGGCGTTTGCATCAACAACCAGATCGATATCCTGGCTGTTGGCAACGGATTTCACAG
CAGTCTGGATACGAGTAACCAGTTTGCCGCGTTCTTCGTTGGAACGACGTGCGCGATCCTGCTCAAAAGC
CTGCGCTTTCTGAGCAAAAGTCTGGCGCTGAGCCATCACGTCTTTTTCCAGCTTAGTGCGATCGCTGCCC
GCTTTCATGGACTGCAGCTTTTTCATTTTAGCCTGCAGATCGGTTTCCATACGCTGCAGTTCGCTGGCAC
GGCCTTTGAACTCATTTTCCAGCGTGTTAGAAACACCGGTTTTCTGCGCTACCTGCTGGAACAGGCTGCC
CATGTTGACGATTGCAATTTTGTCAGCCATGGTATATCTCCTTATTAAAGTTAAACAAAATTATTTCTAC
AGGGGAATTGTTATCCGCTCACAATTCCCCTATAGTGAGTCGTATTAATTTCCTAATGCAGGAGTCGCAT
AAGGGAGAGCGTCGAGATCCCGGACACCATCGAATGGCGCAAAACCTTTCGCGGTATGGCATGATAGCGC
CCGGAAGAGAGTCAATTCAGGGTGGTGAATGTGAAACCAGTAACGTTATACGATGTCGCAGAGTATGCCG
GTGTCTCTTATCAGACCGTTTCCCGCGTGGTGAACCAGGCCAGCCACGTTTCTGCGAAAACGCGGGAAAA
AGTGGAAGCGGCGATGGCGGAGCTGAATTACATTCCCAACCGCGTGG
