>Addgene plasmid #83921 | pACYC-Skp-TF | addgene partial sequence | sequence record 164176 | DuetDOWN-1 5'-TTGTACACGGCCGCATAATC-3'
TGTGAGCGGATAACAATTCCCCATCTTAGTATATTAGTTAAGTATAAGAAGGAGATATACATATGCAAGT
TTCAGTTGAAACCACTCAAGGCCTTGGCCGCCGTGTAACGATTACTGTCGCTGCTGACAGCATCGAGACC
GCTGTTAAAAGCGAGCTGGTCAACGTTGCGAAAAAAGTACGTATTGACGGCTTCCGCAAAGGCAAAGTGC
CAATGAATATCGTTGCTCAGCGTTATGGCGCGTCTGTACGCCAGGACGTTCTGGGTGACCTGATGAGCCG
TAACTTCATTGACGCCATCATTAAAGAAAAAATCAATCCGGCTGGCGCACCGACTTATGTTCCGGGCGAA
TACAAGCTGGGTGAAGACTTCACTTACTCTGTAGAGTTTGAAGTTTATCCGGAAGTTGAACTGCAGGGTC
TGGAAGCGATCGAAGTTGAAAAACCGATCGTTGAAGTGACCGACGCTGACGTTGACGGCATGCTGGATAC
TCTGCGTAAACAGCAGGCGACCTGGAAAGAAAAAGACGGCGCTGTTGAAGCAGAAGACCGCGTAACCATC
GACTTCACCGGTTCTGTAGACGGCGAAGAGTTCGAAGGCGGTAAAGCGTCTGATTTCGTACTGGCGATGG
GCCAGGGTCGTATGATCCCGGGCTTTGAAGACGGTATCAAAGGCCACAAAGCTGGCGAAGAGTTCACCAT
CGACGTGACCTTCCCGGAAGAATACCACGCAGAAAGCCTGAAAGGTAAAGCAGCGAAATTCGCTATCAAC
CTGAA
